Addgene plasmid #11693: V624 pDNR MCS BE - Donor
Purpose: (Empty Backbone)
Depositing lab: Tony Pawson. Depositing organization: Sinai Health System. Publication: Modification of the Creator recombination system for proteomics applications--improved expression by addition of splice sites. Colwill K, Wells CD, Elder K, Goudreault M, Hersi K, Kulkarni S, Hardy WR, Pawson T, Morin GB. BMC Biotechnol. 2006 Mar 6;6:13. doi: 10.1186/1472-6750-6-13. PubMed 16519801.
Backbone
  Vector backbone: pDNR Dual
  Backbone manufacturer: Clontech
  Backbone size (bp): 4788
  Modifications to backbone: Alternate MCS with BamHI, SalI, SmaI, HidIII, EcoRI sites
  Vector type: Cre/Lox ; Donor vector
Growth in bacteria
  Bacterial resistance: Ampicillin, 100 μg/mL
  Growth temperature: 37°C
  Growth strain: DH5alpha
  Copy number: High Copy
Gene/Insert
  Gene/Insert name: None
  Cloning method: Restriction Enzyme
  Sequencing primers: 5′ M13 forward
Terms and licenses: Academic/Nonprofit Terms; Industry Terms
Depositor comments: Donor vector for the Creator Splice system.
How to cite: V624 pDNR MCS BE - Donor was a gift from Tony Pawson (Addgene plasmid # 11693 ; http://n2t.net/addgene:11693 ; RRID:Addgene_11693)
