[The description below was written by a language model from this plasmid's Addgene catalogue record and pLannotate feature annotations shown in this document.]
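Description:
V624 pDNR MCS BE - Donor is an empty donor vector for the Creator Splice system, a modified version of the Creator Cre/lox cloning platform described in the record as improving expression through the addition of splice sites. It is built on the commercial pDNR Dual backbone (4,788 bp in total), with the original polylinker replaced by an alternate multiple cloning site containing BamHI, SalI, SmaI, HindIII and EcoRI sites for restriction-based insertion of a gene of interest. The plasmid is maintained in E. coli at high copy from a ColE1/pUC-type origin and is selected with ampicillin through the bla gene and its own promoter. No insert is present.

The functional core is a pair of loxP sites in the same orientation, which bracket a chloramphenicol acetyltransferase (cat) coding sequence with only a fragment of its promoter and a lambda t0 terminator. In this type of donor, Cre recombinase excises the loxP-flanked segment, carrying the cloned gene together with the cat marker, and integrates it into a single loxP site in an acceptor expression vector, where chloramphenicol resistance can be used to select recombinants. Outside the floxed region lies the Bacillus subtilis sacB gene with its native promoter and control region; sacB confers sucrose sensitivity and so allows counter-selection against unrecombined donor plasmid. A T7 promoter and a short lacZα remnant sit near the first loxP site. The feature table does not annotate the cloning site or any splice elements, so their exact positions are not stated in the record. The vector is typically used as an entry clone from which one open reading frame can be moved into multiple acceptor vectors, here for proteomics applications.
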