Features (pLannotate 1.2.2; 12 found; start..end, strand, type, name):
      1..34      +  protein_bind   loxP: Cre-mediated recombination occurs in the 8-bp core sequence (GCATACAT). Cre recombinase
    111..205     -  terminator     lambda t0 terminator: transcription terminator from phage lambda
    229..885     -  CDS            cat: CAT_ECOLX - Experimental evidence at protein level: Swiss-Prot protein existence level 1. This enzyme is an effector of chloramphenicol resistance in bacteria. From Escherichia coli. This protein is used as a marker in many commonly used cloning vectors, such as pACYC184.
    886..908     -  promoter       cat promoter (fragment): promoter of the E. coli cat gene encoding chloramphenicol acetyltransferase
    914..947     +  protein_bind   loxP: Cre-mediated recombination occurs in the 8-bp core sequence (GCATACAT). Cre recombinase
    962..1407    +  promoter       sacB promoter: sacR; sacB promoter and control region
   1408..2826    +  CDS            sacB: SACB_BACSU - Experimental evidence at protein level: Swiss-Prot protein existence level 1. From Bacillus subtilis (strain 168).
   2897..3001    +  promoter       AmpR promoter: bla
   3002..3862    +  CDS            AmpR: β-lactamase; bla; confers resistance to ampicillin, carbenicillin, and related antibiotics
   4033..4621    +  rep_origin     ori: high-copy-number ColE1/pMB1/pBR322/pUC origin of replication
   4737..4754    -  CDS            lacZα (fragment): LacZα fragment of β-galactosidase; lacZ fragment
   4762..4780    +  promoter       T7 promoter: promoter for bacteriophage T7 RNA polymerase
>Addgene plasmid #11693 | V624 pDNR MCS BE - Donor | depositor full sequence | sequence record 7025 | Author sequence
ATAACTTCGTATAGCATACATTATACGAAGTTATGGGGATCCGTCGACCCCGGGAAGCTTGAATTCCAGG
TAAGTTAGCCTAGGAGATCCTGGTCATGACTAGTGCTTGGATTCTCACCAATAAAAAACGCCCGGCGGCA
ACCGAGCGTTCTGAACAAATCCAGATGGAGTTCTGAGGTCATTACTGGATCTATCAACAGGAGTCCAAGC
GAGCTCGATATCAAATTACGCCCCGCCCTGCCACTCATCGCAGTACTGTTGTAATTCATTAAGCATTCTG
CCGACATGGAAGCCATCACAAACGGCATGATGAACCTGAATCGCCAGCGGCATCAGCACCTTGTCGCCTT
GCGTATAATATTTGCCCATGGTGAAAACGGGGGCGAAGAAGTTGTCCATATTGGCCACGTTTAAATCAAA
ACTGGTGAAACTCACCCAGGGATTGGCTGAGACGAAAAACATATTCTCAATAAACCCTTTAGGGAAATAG
GCCAGGTTTTCACCGTAACACGCCACATCTTGCGAATATATGTGTAGAAACTGCCGGAAATCGTCGTGGT
ATTCACTCCAGAGCGATGAAAACGTTTCAGTTTGCTCATGGAAAACGGTGTAACAAGGGTGAACACTATC
CCATATCACCAGCTCACCGTCTTTCATTGCCATACGAAATTCCGGATGAGCATTCATCAGGCGGGCAAGA
ATGTGAATAAAGGCCGGATAAAACTTGTGCTTATTTTTCTTTACGGTCTTTAAAAAGGCCGTAATATCCA
GCTGAACGGTCTGGTTATAGGTACATTGAGCAACTGACTGAAATGCCTCAAAATGTTCTTTACGATGCCA
TTGGGATATATCAACGGTGGTATATCCAGTGATTTTTTTCTCCATTTTAGCTTCCTTAGCTCCTGAAAGA
TCCATAACTTCGTATAGCATACATTATACGAAGTTATGCGGCCGCGACGTCCACATATACCTGCCGTTCA
CTATTATTTAGTGAAATGAGATATTATGATATTTTCTGAATTGTGATTAAAAAGGCAACTTTATGCCCAT
GCAACAGAAACTATAAAAAATACAGAGAATGAAAAGAAACAGATAGATTTTTTAGTTCTTTAGGCCCGTA
GTCTGCAAATCCTTTTATGATTTTCTATCAAACAAAAGAGGAAAATAGACCAGTTGCAATCCAAACGAGA
GTCTAATAGAATGAGGTCGAAAAGTAAATCGCGCGGGTTTGTTACTGATAAAGCAGGCAAGACCTAAAAT
GTGTAAAGGGCAAAGTGTATACTTTGGCGTCACCCCTTACATATTTTAGGTCTTTTTTTATTGTGCGTAA
CTAACTTGCCATCTTCAAACAGGAGGGCTGGAAGAAGCAGACCGCTAACACAGTACATAAAAAAGGAGAC
ATGAACGATGAACATCAAAAAGTTTGCAAAACAAGCAACAGTATTAACCTTTACTACCGCACTGCTGGCA
GGAGGCGCAACTCAAGCGTTTGCGAAAGAAACGAACCAAAAGCCATATAAGGAAACATACGGCATTTCCC
ATATTACACGCCATGATATGCTGCAAATCCCTGAACAGCAAAAAAATGAAAAATATCAAGTTCCTGAGTT
CGATTCGTCCACAATTAAAAATATCTCTTCTGCAAAAGGCCTGGACGTTTGGGACAGCTGGCCATTACAA
AACGCTGACGGCACTGTCGCAAACTATCACGGCTACCACATCGTCTTTGCATTAGCCGGAGATCCTAAAA
ATGCGGATGACACATCGATTTACATGTTCTATCAAAAAGTCGGCGAAACTTCTATTGACAGCTGGAAAAA
CGCTGGCCGCGTCTTTAAAGACAGCGACAAATTCGATGCAAATGATTCTATCCTAAAAGACCAAACACAA
GAATGGTCAGGTTCAGCCACATTTACATCTGACGGAAAAATCCGTTTATTCTACACTGATTTCTCCGGTA
AACATTACGGCAAACAAACACTGACAACTGCACAAGTTAACGTATCAGCATCAGACAGCTCTTTGAACAT
CAACGGTGTAGAGGATTATAAATCAATCTTTGACGGTGACGGAAAAACGTATCAAAATGTACAGCAGTTC
ATCGATGAAGGCAACTACAGCTCAGGCGACAACCATACGCTGAGAGATCCTCACTACGTAGAAGATAAAG
GCCACAAATACTTAGTATTTGAAGCAAACACTGGAACTGAAGATGGCTACCAAGGCGAAGAATCTTTATT
TAACAAAGCATACTATGGCAAAAGCACATCATTCTTCCGTCAAGAAAGTCAAAAACTTCTGCAAAGCGAT
AAAAAACGCACGGCTGAGTTAGCAAACGGCGCTCTCGGTATGATTGAGCTAAACGATGATTACACACTGA
AAAAAGTGATGAAACCGCTGATTGCATCTAACACAGTAACAGATGAAATTGAACGCGCGAACGTCTTTAA
AATGAACGGCAAATGGTACCTGTTCACTGACTCCCGCGGATCAAAAATGACGATTGACGGCATTACGTCT
AACGATATTTACATGCTTGGTTATGTTTCTAATTCTTTAACTGGCCCATACAAGCCGCTGAACAAAACTG
GCCTTGTGTTAAAAATGGATCTTGATCCTAACGATGTAACCTTTACTTACTCACACTTCGCTGTACCTCA
AGCGAAAGGAAACAATGTCGTGATTACAAGCTATATGACAAACAGAGGATTCTACGCAGACAAACAATCA
ACGTTTGCGCCTAGCTTCCTGCTGAACATCAAAGGCAAGAAAACATCTGTTGTCAAAGACAGCATCCTTG
AACAAGGACAATTAACAGTTAACAAATAAAAACGCAAAAGAAAATGCCGATATCCTATTGGCATTGACGT
CAGGTGGCACTTTTCGGGGAAATGTGCGCGGAACCCCTATTTGTTTATTTTTCTAAATACATTCAAATAT
GTATCCGCTCATGAGACAATAACCCTGATAAATGCTTCAATAATATTGAAAAAGGAAGAGTATGAGTATT
CAACATTTCCGTGTCGCCCTTATTCCCTTTTTTGCGGCATTTTGCCTTCCTGTTTTTGCTCACCCAGAAA
CGCTGGTGAAAGTAAAAGATGCTGAAGATCAGTTGGGTGCACGAGTGGGTTACATCGAACTGGATCTCAA
CAGCGGTAAGATCCTTGAGAGTTTTCGCCCCGAAGAACGTTTTCCAATGATGAGCACTTTTAAAGTTCTG
CTATGTGGCGCGGTATTATCCCGTATTGACGCCGGGCAAGAGCAACTCGGTCGCCGCATACACTATTCTC
AGAATGACTTGGTTGAGTACTCACCAGTCACAGAAAAGCATCTTACGGATGGCATGACAGTAAGAGAATT
ATGCAGTGCTGCCATAACCATGAGTGATAACACTGCGGCCAACTTACTTCTGACAACGATCGGAGGACCG
AAGGAGCTAACCGCTTTTTTGCACAACATGGGGGATCATGTAACTCGCCTTGATCGTTGGGAACCGGAGC
TGAATGAAGCCATACCAAACGACGAGCGTGACACCACGATGCCTGTAGCAATGGCAACAACGTTGCGCAA
ACTATTAACTGGCGAACTACTTACTCTAGCTTCCCGGCAACAATTAATAGACTGGATGGAGGCGGATAAA
GTTGCAGGACCACTTCTGCGCTCGGCCCTTCCGGCTGGCTGGTTTATTGCTGATAAATCTGGAGCCGGTG
AGCGTGGGTCTCGCGGTATCATTGCAGCACTGGGGCCAGATGGTAAGCCCTCCCGTATCGTAGTTATCTA
CACGACGGGGAGTCAGGCAACTATGGATGAACGAAATAGACAGATCGCTGAGATAGGTGCCTCACTGATT
AAGCATTGGTAACTGTCAGACCAAGTTTACTCATATATACTTTAGATTGATTTAAAACTTCATTTTTAAT
TTAAAAGGATCTAGGTGAAGATCCTTTTTGATAATCTCATGACCAAAATCCCTTAACGTGAGTTTTCGTT
CCACTGAGCGTCAGACCCCGTAGAAAAGATCAAAGGATCTTCTTGAGATCCTTTTTTTCTGCGCGTAATC
TGCTGCTTGCAAACAAAAAAACCACCGCTACCAGCGGTGGTTTGTTTGCCGGATCAAGAGCTACCAACTC
TTTTTCCGAAGGTAACTGGCTTCAGCAGAGCGCAGATACCAAATACTGTTCTTCTAGTGTAGCCGTAGTT
AGGCCACCACTTCAAGAACTCTGTAGCACCGCCTACATACCTCGCTCTGCTAATCCTGTTACCAGTGGCT
GCTGCCAGTGGCGATAAGTCGTGTCTTACCGGGTTGGACTCAAGACGATAGTTACCGGATAAGGCGCAGC
GGTCGGGCTGAACGGGGGGTTCGTGCACACAGCCCAGCTTGGAGCGAACGACCTACACCGAACTGAGATA
CCTACAGCGTGAGCTATGAGAAAGCGCCACGCTTCCCGAAGGGAGAAAGGCGGACAGGTATCCGGTAAGC
GGCAGGGTCGGAACAGGAGAGCGCACGAGGGAGCTTCCAGGGGGAAACGCCTGGTATCTTTATAGTCCTG
TCGGGTTTCGCCACCTCTGACTTGAGCGTCGATTTTTGTGATGCTCGTCAGGGGGGCGGAGCCTATGGAA
AAACGCCAGCAACGCGGCCTTTTTACGGTTCCTGGCCTTTTGCTGGCCTTTTGCTCACATGTTCTTTCCT
GCGTTATCCCCTGATTCTGTGGATAACCGTATTACCGCCTTACGCGTGTAAAACGACGGCCAGTAGATCT
GTAATACGACTCACTATAGGGCGCTAGC
