>Addgene plasmid #11693 | V624 pDNR MCS BE - Donor | addgene partial sequence | sequence record 18377 | M13-F20 5'-TGTAAAACGACGGCCAGT-3'
GCGCTAGCATAACTTCGTATAGCATACATTATACGAAGTTATGGGGATCCGTCGACCCCGGGAAGCTTGA
ATTCCAGGTAAGTTAGCCTAGGAGATCCTGGTCATGACTAGTGCTTGGATTCTCACCAATAAAAAACGCC
CGGCGGCAACCGAGCGTTCTGAACAAATCCAGATGGAGTTCTGAGGTCATTACTGGATCTATCAACAGGA
GTCCAAGCGAGCTCGATATCAAATTACGCCCCGCCCTGCCACTCATCGCAGTACTGTTGTAATTCATTAA
GCATTCTGCCGACATGGAAGCCATCACAAACGGCATGATGAACCTGAATCGCCAGCGGCATCAGCACCTT
GTCGCCTTGCGTATAATATTTGCCCATGGTGAAAACGGGGGCGAAGAAGTTGTCCATATTGGCCACGTTT
AAATCAAAACTGGTGAAACTCACCCAGGGATTGGCTGAGACGAAAAACATATTCTCAATAAACCCTTTAG
GGAAATAGGCCAGGTTTTCACCGTAACACGCCACATCTTGCGAATATATGTGTAGAAACTGCCGGAAATC
GTCGTGGTATTCACTCCAGAGCGATGAAAACGTTTCAGTTTGCTCATGGAAAACGGTGTAACAAGGGTGA
ACACTATCCCATATCACCAGCTCACCGTCTTTCATTGCCATACGAAATTCCGGATGAGCATTCATCAGGC
GGGCAAGAATGTGAATAAAGGCCGGATAAAACTTGTGCTTATTTT
